>Addgene plasmid #50906 | pcDNA3.1 Flag YFP hNKCC1 C723S C724V F728C (NT542) | depositor full sequence | sequence record 76379 | Full Sequence
GCTAGCCCGGGCACGGCCGCCACCATGGGAGACTACAAAGACCATGACGGTGATTATAAAGATCACGACA
TCGACTACAAGGATGACGATGACAAGGGTGACCCTACCGTCAGCAAGGGCGAGGAGCTGTTCACCGGGGT
GGTGCCCATCCTGGTCGAGCTGGACGGCGACGTAAACGGCCACAAGTTCAGCGTGTCCGGCGAGGGCGAG
GGCGATGCCACCTACGGCAAGCTGACCCTGAAGTTCATCTGCACCACCGGCAAGCTGCCCGTGCCCTGGC
CCACCCTCGTGACCACCTTCGGCTACGGCCTGATGTGCTTCGCCCGCTACCCCGACCACATGAAGCAGCA
CGACTTCTTCAAGTCCGCCATGCCCGAAGGCTACGTCCAGGAGCGCACCATCTTCTTCAAGGACGACGGC
AACTACAAGACCCGCGCCGAGGTGAAGTTCGAGGGCGACACCCTGGTGAACCGCATCGAGCTGAAGGGCA
TCGACTTCAAGGAGGACGGCAACATCCTAGGGCACAAGCTGGAGTACAACTACAACAGCCACAACGTTTA
TATCATGGCCGACAAGCAGAAGAACGGCATCAAGGTGAACTTCAAGATCCGCCACAACATCGAGGACGGC
AGCGTGCAGCTCGCCGACCACTACCAGCAGAACACCCCCATCGGCGACGGCCCCGTGCTGCTGCCCGACA
ACCACTACCTGAGCTACCAGTCCAAACTGAGCAAAGACCCCAACGAGAAGCGCGATCACATGGTCCTGCT
GGAGTTCGTGACCGCCGCCGGGATCACTCTCGGCATGGACGAGCTCTACAAGGGTGACCTGGAGCCGAGG
CCCACGGCTCCTAGCTCCGGCGCGCCAGGCCTCGCCGGAGTCGGCGAAACGCCGAGCGCCGCTGCGCTGG
CCGCAGCCAGGGTGGAACTGCCCGGAACCGCTGTGCCCTCGGTGCCGGAGGATGCTGCGCCCGCGAGCCG
GGACGGGGGCGGGGTCCGCGATGAGGGACCAGCCGCCGCCGGTGACGGCCTGGGCAGACCCTTGGGGCCT
ACCCCGAGCCAGAGCCGTTTCCAGGTGGACCTCGTTTCCGAGAACGCAGGGCGGGCTGCTGCTGCGGCGG
CGGCGGCTGCTGCGGCCGCCGCCGCTGCTGGTGCCGGGGCGGGGGCCAAGCAGACTCCTGCCGACGGGGA
AGCCAGCGGCGAGAGCGAGCCAGCTAAAGGCAGCGAGGAAGCCAAAGGCCGCTTCCGCGTTAACTTCGTA
GATCCTGCTGCCAGCTCGTCCGCAGAAGATAGCCTGTCAGATGCCGCCGGGGTCGGAGTCGATGGACCCA
ACGTGAGCTTCCAGAACGGCGGGGACACGGTACTGAGCGAGGGCAGCAGCCTCCATTCCGGTGGCGGCGG
CGGCTCCGGCCACCACCAGCACTACTATTATGATACCCACACCAACACCTACTATCTGCGCACCTTCGGC
CACAACACAATGGACGCGGTACCCAGGATCGACCACTACCGGCACACAGCCGCGCAGCTCGGCGAGAAGC
TGCTCCGGCCTAGCCTGGCCGAGCTGCATGACGAGCTGGAAAAGGAACCTTTTGAGGATGGCTTTGCAAA
TGGGGAAGAAAGCACTCCAACACGTGATGCTGTGGTCACGTACACGGCCGAAAGTAAAGGAGTCGTGAAG
TTTGGCTGGATCAAGGGTGTACTAGTACGTTGTATGTTAAACATTTGGGGTGTGATGCTTTTCATTCGTC
TCTCATGGATTGTGGGACAAGCTGGAATTGGTCTATCAGTCCTTGTAATAATGATGGCTACTGTTGTGAC
AACTATCACAGGATTGTCCACTAGCGCCATCGCAACTAATGGATTTGTAAGGGGAGGCGGCGCATATTAT
TTAATATCTAGAAGTCTAGGGCCTGAATTTGGTGGTGCCATTGGTCTAATCTTCGCCTTTGCCAACGCTG
TTGCTGTTGCTATGTATGTGGTTGGATTTGCAGAAACCGTGGTGGAGTTGCTGAAAGAACATTCCATTCT
TATGATAGATGAAATCAATGACATCCGGATTATTGGAGCCATTACAGTCGTGATTCTTTTAGGTATCTCA
GTAGCCGGTATGGAGTGGGAAGCAAAAGCTCAGATTGTTCTTTTGGTGATCCTACTTCTTGCTATTGGTG
ATTTCGTCATAGGAACATTTATCCCACTCGAGAGCAAGAAGCCAAAAGGGTTTTTTGGCTATAAATCTGA
AATCTTTAATGAGAACTTTGGCCCCGATTTTCGAGAAGAAGAAACTTTCTTTTCTGTATTTGCCATCTTT
TTTCCTGCTGCAACTGGAATTCTGGCTGGCGCAAATATCTCAGGTGATCTTGCAGATCCTCAGTCAGCCA
TACCCAAAGGAACACTCCTAGCCATTTTAATTACTACATTGGTTTATGTAGGAATTGCCGTGTCTGTAGG
TTCTTGTGTCGTACGCGATGCCACTGGTAATGTTAATGACACTATCGTAACAGAGCTAACAAACTGTACT
AGCGCAGCCTGCAAATTAAACTTTGATTTTTCATCTTGTGAATCCAGTCCTTGTAGCTACGGCCTAATGA
ACAACTTTCAGGTAATGAGTATGGTGTCAGGATTTACACCACTAATTTCCGCGGGCATATTCTCTGCCAC
TCTTTCTAGCGCATTAGCATCCCTAGTGAGTGCTCCCAAGATATTTCAGGCCCTATGTAAAGACAACATC
TACCCCGCTTTCCAGATGTTTGCTAAAGGTTATGGGAAAAATAATGAGCCATTACGTGGCTACATCTTAA
CATTCTTAATTGCACTTGGATTCATCTTAATTGCCGAACTGAATGTTATTGCACCAATTATCTCAAACTT
CTTCCTTGCCAGCTATGCCCTCATCAATTTTTCAGTATTCCATGCTTCACTGGCAAAAAGCCCAGGATGG
CGACCGGCATTTAAATACTACAATATGTGGATCTCACTTCTTGGAGCAATTCTTTCTGTGATAGTAATGT
GTGTCATTAACTGGTGGGCTGCTTTGCTAACCTACGTGATAGTCCTTGGTCTCTATATTTATGTTACCTA
CAAAAAACCCGATGTGAATTGGGGATCCTCTACACAAGCCCTGACTTACCTCAATGCCCTGCAACATAGT
ATTAGGCTTTCTGGCGTGGAGGACCATGTGAAAAACTTTAGGCCACAGTGTCTTGTTATGACAGGAGCGC
CAAACTCACGGCCGGCCTTACTTCATCTTGTTCACGATTTCACAAAAAATGTTGGTTTGATGATCTGTGG
ACACGTACACATGGGACCACGCAGACAAGCCATGAAAGAAATGTCCATCGACCAAGCCAAATATCAGCGC
TGGCTTATTAAGAACAAAATGAAGGCTTTTTATGCACCAGTACATGCAGATGACCTCAGAGAAGGGGCCC
AATACTTGATGCAGGCTGCTGGCCTGGGCCGTATGAAGCCAAACACACTAGTCCTTGGATTTAAGAAAGA
TTGGTTGCAAGCAGATATGAGGGATGTGGATATGTACATAAACTTATTTCACGATGCTTTTGACATACAA
TATGGCGTAGTGGTTATTCGCCTAAAAGAAGGTCTGGATATTAGTCACCTGCAGGGACAAGAAGAATTAT
TGTCATCACAAGAGAAATCTCCTGGCACCAAGGATGTCGTAGTAAGTGTGGAATATAGTAAAAAGTCCGA
TTTAGATACTTCGAAACCCCTCAGTGAAAAACCAATTACCCATAAAGTCGAGGAAGAAGATGGCAAGACT
GCAACTCAACCACTGTTGAAAAAAGAATCCAAAGGCCCTATTGTGCCTTTGAATGTAGCTGACCAAAAGC
TTCTTGAAGCTAGTACACAGTTTCAGAAAAAACAAGGAAAGAATACTATTGATGTCTGGTGGCTTTTTGA
TGACGGAGGTCTGACCTTATTGATACCTTACCTTCTGACGACCAAGAAAAAATGGAAAGACTGTAAGATC
AGAGTATTCATTGGTGGAAAGATAAACAGAATAGACCATGACCGGAGAGCGATGGCTACTTTACTGAGCA
AGTTCAGAATCGATTTTTCTGACATCATGGTTCTAGGAGACATCAATACCAAACCAAAGAAAGAAAACAT
TATAGCTTTCGAGGAAATCATTGAGCCATACAGACTTCACGAAGATGATAAAGAGCAAGATATCGCAGAT
AAAATGAAAGAAGATGAACCCTGGCGAATAACAGATAATGAATTGGAGCTGTATAAGACCAAGACATACC
GGCAGATCAGGTTAAATGAGTTATTAAAGGAACATTCAAGCACAGCTAACATTATTGTGATGAGTTTACC
GGTCGCACGAAAGGGTGCCGTTTCTAGTGCTCTCTACATGGCATGGTTAGAAGCACTATCTAAGGATCTA
CCACCAATCCTACTAGTTCGTGGGAATCATCAGAGTGTCCTTACCTTCTATTCATAATTAATTAAGTTTA
AACCCGCTGATCAGCCTCGACTGTGCCTTCTAGTTGCCAGCCATCTGTTGTTTGCCCCTCCCCCGTGCCT
TCCTTGACCCTGGAAGGTGCCACTCCCACTGTCCTTTCCTAATAAAATGAGGAAATTGCATCGCATTGTC
TGAGTAGGTGTCATTCTATTCTGGGGGGTGGGGTGGGGCAGGACAGCAAGGGGGAGGATTGGGAAGACAA
TAGCAGGCATGCTGGGGATGCGGTGGGCTCTATGGCTTCTGAGGCGGAAAGAACCAGCTGGGGCTCTAGG
GGGTATCCCC
[124 nt withheld, positions 4771-4894]
C
[91 nt withheld, positions 4896-4986]
A
[49 nt withheld, positions 4988-5036]
CCTTTGACGTTGGAGTCCACGTTCTTT
[37 nt withheld, positions 5064-5100]
ACCCTATCTCGGTCTATTCTTTTGATTTATAAGGGATTTTGCCGATTTCGGCCTATTGGTTAAAAAATGA
GCTGATTTAACAAAAATTTAACGCGAATTAATTCTGTGGAATGTGTGTCAGTTAGGGTGTGGAAAGTCCC
CAGGCTCCCCAGCAGGCAGAAGTATGCAAAGCATGCATCTCAATTAGTCAGCAACCAGGTGTGGAAAGTC
CCCAGGCTCCCCAGCAGGCAGAAGTATGCAAAGCATGCATCTCAATTAGTCAGCAACCATAGTCCCGCCC
CTAACTCCGCCCATCCCGCCCCTAACTCCGCCCAGTTCCGCCCATTCTCCGCCCCATGGCTGACTAATTT
TTTTTATTTATGCAGAGGCCGAGGCCGCCTCTGCCTCTGAGCTATTCCAGAAGTAGTGAGGAGGCTTTTT
TGGAGGCCTAGGCTTTTGCAAAAAGCTCCCGGGAGCTTGTATATCCATTTTCGGATCTGATCAAGAGACA
GGATGAGGATCGTTTCGCATGATTGAACAAGATGGATTGCACGCAGGTTCTCCGGCCGCTTGGGTGGAGA
GGCTATTCGGCTATGACTGGGCACAACAGACAATCGGCTGCTCTGATGCCGCCGTGTTCCGGCTGTCAGC
GCAGGGGCGCCCGGTTCTTTTTGTCAAGACCGACCTGTCCGGTGCCCTGAATGAACTGCAGGACGAGGCA
GCGCGGCTATCGTGGCTGGCCACGACGGGCGTTCCTTGCGCAGCTGTGCTCGACGTTGTCACTGAAGCGG
GAAGGGACTGGCTGCTATTGGGCGAAGTGCCGGGGCAGGATCTCCTGTCATCTCACCTTGCTCCTGCCGA
GAAAGTATCCATCATGGCTGATGCAATGCGGCGGCTGCATACGCTTGATCCGGCTACCTGCCCATTCGAC
CACCAAGCGAAACATCGCATCGAGCGAGCACGTACTCGGATGGAAGCCGGTCTTGTCGATCAGGATGATC
TGGACGAAGAGCATCAGGGGCTCGCGCCAGCCGAACTGTTCGCCAGGCTCAAGGCGCGCATGCCCGACGG
CGAGGATCTCGTCGTGACCCATGGCGATGCCTGCTTGCCGAATATCATGGTGGAAAATGGCCGCTTTTCT
GGATTCATCGACTGTGGCCGGCTGGGTGTGGCGGACCGCTATCAGGACATAGCGTTGGCTACCCGTGATA
TTGCTGAAGAGCTTGGCGGCGAATGGGCTGACCGCTTCCTCGTGCTTTACGGTATCGCCGCTCCCGATTC
GCAGCGCATCGCCTTCTATCGCCTTCTTGACGAGTTCTTCTGAGCGGGACTCTGGGGTTCGAAATGACCG
ACCAAGCGACGCCCAACCTGCCATCACGAGATTTCGATTCCACCGCCGCCTTCTATGAAAGGTTGGGCTT
CGGAATCGTTTTCCGGGACGCCGGCTGGATGATCCTCCAGCGCGGGGATCTCATGCTGGAGTTCTTCGCC
CACCCCAACTTGTTTATTGCAGCTTATAATGGTTACAAATAAAGCAATAGCATCACAAATTTCACAAATA
AAGCATTTTTTTCACTGCATTCTAGTTGTGGTTTGTCCAAACTCATCAATGTATCTTATCATGTCTGTAT
ACCGTCGACCTCTAGCTAGAGCTTGGCGTAATCATGGTCATAGCTGTTTCCTGTGTGAAATTGTTATCCG
CTCACAATTCCACACAACATACGAGCCGGAAGCATAAAGTGTAAAGCCTGGGGTGCCTAATGAGTGAGCT
AACTCACATTAATTGCGTTGCGCTCACTGCCCGCTTTCCAGTCGGGAAACCTGTCGTGCCAGCTGCATTA
ATGAATCGGCCAACGCGCGGGGAGAGGCGGTTTGCGTATTGGGCGCTCTTCCGCTTCCTCGCTCACTGAC
TCGCTGCGCTCGGTCGTTCGGCTGCGGCGAGCGGTATCAGCTCACTCAAAGGCGGTAATACGGTTATCCA
CAGAATCAGGGGATAACGCAGGAAAGAACATGTGAGCAAAAGGCCAGCAAAAGGCCAGGAACCGTAAAAA
GGCCGCGTTGCTGGCGTTTTTCCATAGGCTCCGCCCCCCTGACGAGCATCACAAAAATCGACGCTCAAGT
CAGAGGTGGCGAAACCCGACAGGACTATAAAGATACCAGGCGTTTCCCCCTGGAAGCTCCCTCGTGCGCT
CTCCTGTTCCGACCCTGCCGCTTACCGGATACCTGTCCGCCTTTCTCCCTTCGGGAAGCGTGGCGCTTTC
TCATAGCTCACGCTGTAGGTATCTCAGTTCGGTGTAGGTCGTTCGCTCCAAGCTGGGCTGTGTGCACGAA
CCCCCCGTTCAGCCCGACCGCTGCGCCTTATCCGGTAACTATCGTCTTGAGTCCAACCCGGTAAGACACG
ACTTATCGCCACTGGCAGCAGCCACTGGTAACAGGATTAGCAGAGCGAGGTATGTAGGCGGTGCTACAGA
GTTCTTGAAGTGGTGGCCTAACTACGGCTACACTAGAAGAACAGTATTTGGTATCTGCGCTCTGCTGAAG
CCAGTTACCTTCGGAAAAAGAGTTGGTAGCTCTTGATCCGGCAAACAAACCACCGCTGGTAGCGGTTTTT
TTGTTTGCAAGCAGCAGATTACGCGCAGAAAAAAAGGATCTCAAGAAGATCCTTTGATCTTTTCTACGGG
GTCTGACGCTCAGTGGAACGAAAACTCACGTTAAGGGATTTTGGTCATGAGATTATCAAAAAGGATCTTC
ACCTAGATCCTTTTAAATTAAAAATGAAGTTTTAAATCAATCTAAAGTATATATGAGTAAACTTGGTCTG
ACAGTTACCAATGCTTAATCAGTGAGGCACCTATCTCAGCGATCTGTCTATTTCGTTCATCCATAGTTGC
CTGACTCCCCGTCGTGTAGATAACTACGATACGGGAGGGCTTACCATCTGGCCCCAGTGCTGCAATGATA
CCGCGAGACCCACGCTCACCGGCTCCAGATTTATCAGCAATAAACCAGCCAGCCGGAAGGGCCGAGCGCA
GAAGTGGTCCTGCAACTTTATCCGCCTCCATCCAGTCTATTAATTGTTGCCGGGAAGCTAGAGTAAGTAG
TTCGCCAGTTAATAGTTTGCGCAACGTTGTTGCCATTGCTACAGGCATCGTGGTGTCACGCTCGTCGTTT
GGTATGGCTTCATTCAGCTCCGGTTCCCAACGATCAAGGCGAGTTACATGATCCCCCATGTTGTGCAAAA
AAGCGGTTAGCTCCTTCGGTCCTCCGATCGTTGTCAGAAGTAAGTTGGCCGCAGTGTTATCACTCATGGT
TATGGCAGCACTGCATAATTCTCTTACTGTCATGCCATCCGTAAGATGCTTTTCTGTGACTGGTGAGTAC
TCAACCAAGTCATTCTGAGAATAGTGTATGCGGCGACCGAGTTGCTCTTGCCCGGCGTCAATACGGGATA
ATACCGCGCCACATAGCAGAACTTTAAAAGTGCTCATCATTGGAAAACGTTCTTCGGGGCGAAAACTCTC
AAGGATCTTACCGCTGTTGAGATCCAGTTCGATGTAACCCACTCGTGCACCCAACTGATCTTCAGCATCT
TTTACTTTCACCAGCGTTTCTGGGTGAGCAAAAACAGGAAGGCAAAATGCCGCAAAAAAGGGAATAAGGG
CGACACGGAAATGTTGAATACTCATACTCTTCCTTTTTCAATATTATTGAAGCATTTATCAGGGTTATTG
TCTCATGAGCGGATACATATTTGAATGTATTTAGAAAAATAAACAAATAGGGGTTCCGCGCACATTTCCC
CGAAAAGTGCCACCTGACGTCGACGGATCGGGAGATCTCCCGATCCCCTATGGTGCACTCTCAGTACAAT
CTGCTCTGATGCCGCATAGTTAAGCCAGTATCTGCTCCCTGCTTGTGTGTTGGAGGTCGCTGAGTAGTGC
GCGAGCAAAATTTAAGCTACAACAAGGCAAGGCTTGACCGACAATTGCATGAAGAATCTGCTTAGGGTTA
GGCGTTTTGCGCTGCTTCGCGATGTACGGGCCAGATATACGCGTTGACATTGATTATTGACTAGTTATTA
ATAGTAATCAATTACGGGGTCATTAGTTCATAGCCCATATATGGAGTTCCGCGTTACATAACTTACGGTA
AATGGCCCGCCTGGCTGACCGCCCAACGACCCCCGCCCATTGACGTCAATAATGACGTATGTTCCCATAG
TAACGCCAATAGGGACTTTCCATTGACGTCAATGGGTGGAGTATTTACGGTAAACTGCCCACTTGGCAGT
ACATCAAGTGTATCATATGCCAAGTACGCCCCCTATTGACGTCAATGACGGTAAATGGCCCGCCTGGCAT
TATGCCCAGTACATGACCTTATGGGACTTTCCTACTTGGCAGTACATCTACGTATTAGTCATCGCTATTA
CCATGGTGATGCGGTTTTGGCAGTACATCAATGGGCGTGGATAGCGGTTTGACTCACGGGGATTTCCAAG
TCTCCACCCCATTGACGTCAATGGGAGTTTGTTTTGGCACCAAAATCAACGGGACTTTCCAAAATGTCGT
AACAACTCCGCCCCATTGACGCAAATGGGCGGTAGGCGTGTACGGTGGGAGGTCTATATAAGCAGAGCTC
TCTGGCTAACTAGAGAACCCACTGCTTACTGGCTTATCGAAATTAATACGACTCACTATAGGGAGACCCA
AGCTG
Features (pLannotate 1.2.2; 22 found; start..end, strand, type, name):
     31..96      +  CDS            3xFLAG: three tandem FLAG® epitope tags, followed by an enterokinase cleavage site
    109..822     +  CDS            mCitrine: mCitrine is a basic (constitutively fluorescent) yellow fluorescent protein published in 2001, derived from Aequorea victoria.
    829..4464    +  CDS            SLC12A2: S12A2_HUMAN - Also known as NKCC1. Experimental evidence at protein level: Swiss-Prot protein existence level 1. Cation-chloride cotransporter which mediates the electroneutral transport of chloride, potassium and/or sodium ions across the membrane. Plays a vital role in the regulation of ionic balance and cell volume. From Homo sapiens (Human).
   4501..4725    +  polyA_signal   bGH poly(A) signal: bovine growth hormone polyadenylation signal
   4729..4750    +  promoter       SV40 promoter (fragment): SV40 enhancer and early promoter
   4771..5199    +  rep_origin     f1 ori (sequence partly withheld): f1 bacteriophage origin of replication; arrow indicates direction of (+) strand synthesis
   5213..5542    +  promoter       SV40 promoter: SV40 enhancer and early promoter
   5609..6400    +  CDS            neo: KKA2_KLEPN - Also known as kan, nptII. Experimental evidence at protein level: Swiss-Prot protein existence level 1. Resistance to kanamycin, neomycin, paromomycin, ribostamycin, butirosin and gentamicin B. From Klebsiella pneumoniae.
   6424..6582    +  CDS            ble (fragment): BLE_KLEPN - Experimental evidence at protein level: Swiss-Prot protein existence level 1. Binding protein with a strong affinity to the bleomycin family of antibiotics. Binds to CL990; an antimitotic-antibiotic compound. From Klebsiella pneumoniae.
   6577..6698    +  polyA_signal   SV40 poly(A) signal: SV40 polyadenylation signal
   6771..6787    -  protein_bind   lac operator: The lac repressor binds to the lac operator to inhibit transcription in E. coli. This inhibition can be relieved by adding lactose or isopropyl-β-D-thiogalactopyranoside (IPTG). lac repressor encoded by lacI
   6795..6825    -  promoter       lac promoter: promoter for the E. coli lac operon
   6840..6861    -  protein_bind   CAP binding site: CAP binding activates transcription in the presence of cAMP. E. coli catabolite activator protein
   6874..6966    -  CDS            lacI (fragment): lac repressor; lacI; The lac repressor binds to the lac operator to inhibit transcription in E. coli. This inhibition can be relieved by adding lactose or isopropyl-β-D-thiogalactopyranoside (IPTG).
   7149..7734    -  rep_origin     ori: high-copy-number ColE1/pMB1/pBR322/pUC origin of replication
   7905..8765    -  CDS            AmpR: β-lactamase; bla; confers resistance to ampicillin, carbenicillin, and related antibiotics
   8766..8870    -  promoter       AmpR promoter: bla
   8929..8981    -  misc_feature   bom (fragment): basis of mobility region from pBR322
   9136..9515    +  enhancer       CMV enhancer: human cytomegalovirus immediate early enhancer
   9516..9719    +  promoter       CMV promoter: human cytomegalovirus (CMV) immediate early promoter
   9715..9748    +  LTR            5' LTR (truncated) (fragment): truncated 5' long terminal repeat (LTR) from HIV-1
   9764..9782    +  promoter       T7 promoter: promoter for bacteriophage T7 RNA polymerase
