[The description below was written by a language model from this plasmid's Addgene catalogue record and pLannotate feature annotations shown in this document.]
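Description:
pcDNA3.1 Flag YFP hNKCC1 C723S C724V F728C (NT542) is a mammalian expression plasmid built on the pcDNA3.1 neo backbone, about 9.8 kb in total. It is maintained in E. coli through a high-copy ColE1/pUC-type origin and ampicillin resistance (β-lactamase under its own promoter), and also carries an f1 origin. For selection in mammalian cells, an SV40 early promoter drives the neomycin phosphotransferase gene, terminated by an SV40 polyadenylation signal, allowing G418 selection of stable transfectants. Several small annotated fragments (ble, lacI, bom, a truncated HIV-1 LTR match next to the CMV promoter) appear to be backbone remnants or short similarity hits rather than functional elements.

The payload is a single open reading frame transcribed from the human CMV immediate-early enhancer/promoter and terminated by the bovine growth hormone polyadenylation signal; a T7 promoter sits just upstream of the insert. The frame begins with a 3xFLAG epitope, continues into a yellow fluorescent protein (annotated as mCitrine), and then into the full coding sequence of human NKCC1 (SLC12A2), the Na-K-Cl cotransporter that mediates electroneutral movement of sodium, potassium and chloride and contributes to cell volume and ion balance. The cDNA is synthetic, designed with convenient restriction sites, and was inserted between NheI and PmeI sites. This version derives from the wild-type parent construct (NT17) and carries three substitutions: C723S, C724V and F728C. The associated publication used internal crosslinking between transmembrane domains 10 and 11/12 to examine the molecular motions behind ion transport and transporter activation, so this cysteine-replacement and cysteine-introduction mutant likely served that work. The N-terminal tags permit fluorescence visualisation and FLAG-based detection or purification.
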