Addgene plasmid #50906: pcDNA3.1 Flag YFP hNKCC1 C723S C724V F728C (NT542)
Purpose: Expresses human NKCC1 C723S C724V F728C mutant with an N-terminal 3xFLAG-YFP tag in mammalian cells. cDNA is synthetic, containing convenient restriction sites.
Depositing lab: Biff Forbush. Depositing organization: Yale University. Publication: Molecular Motions Involved in Na-K-Cl Cotransporter-mediated Ion Transport and Transporter Activation Revealed by Internal Crosslinking between Transmembrane Domains 10 and 11/12. Monette MY, Somasekharan S, Forbush B. J Biol Chem. 2014 Jan 22. 10.1074/jbc.M113.542258 PubMed 24451383.
Backbone
  Vector backbone: pcDNA 3.1 neo
  Backbone manufacturer: Life Technologies
  Backbone size w/o insert (bp): 5316
  Vector type: Mammalian Expression
  Selectable markers: Neomycin (select with G418)
Growth in bacteria
  Bacterial resistance: Ampicillin, 100 μg/mL
  Growth temperature: 37°C
  Growth strain: DH5alpha
  Copy number: High Copy
Gene/Insert
  Gene/Insert name: human NKCC1 (synthetic) (alt names: Slc12A2 (synthetic); Na-K-Cl cotransporter)
  Species: H. sapiens (human), Synthetic
  Insert size (bp): 4479
  Mutation: C723S C724V F728C in hNKCC1 in NT17
  Entrez Gene: SLC12A2 (a.k.a. BSC, BSC-2, BSC2, CCC1, KILQS, NKCC1, PPP1R141)
  Promoter: CMV
  Tag / fusion protein: 3x Flag (N terminal on insert); YFP (N terminal on insert)
  Cloning method: Restriction Enzyme; 5′ cloning site NheI (not destroyed); 3′ cloning site PmeI (not destroyed)
  Sequencing primers: 5′ CMV-F; 3′ BGH-rev
Terms and licenses: Academic/Nonprofit Terms; Industry Terms: Not Available to Industry
Depositor comments: Plasmid constructed from pcDNA3.1 Flag YFP hNKCC1 WT (NT17). See Addgene plasmid# 49085 (http://www.addgene.org/49085/) for plasmid map of wild-type construct.
How to cite: pcDNA3.1 Flag YFP hNKCC1 C723S C724V F728C (NT542) was a gift from Biff Forbush (Addgene plasmid # 50906 ; http://n2t.net/addgene:50906 ; RRID:Addgene_50906)
