>Addgene plasmid #50906 | pcDNA3.1 Flag YFP hNKCC1 C723S C724V F728C (NT542) | addgene partial sequence | sequence record 78578 | CMV-F 5'-CGCAAATGGGCGGTAGGCGTG-3'
AGCTCTCTGGCTAACTAGAGAACCCACTGCTTACTGGCTTATCGAAATTAATACGACTCACTATAGGGAG
ACCCAAGCTGGCTAGCCCGGGCACGGCCGCCACCATGGGAGACTACAAAGACCATGACGGTGATTATAAA
GATCACGACATCGACTACAAGGATGACGATGACAAGGGTGACCCTACCGTCAGCAAGGGCGAGGAGCTGT
TCACCGGGGTGGTGCCCATCCTGGTCGAGCTGGACGGCGACGTAAACGGCCACAAGTTCAGCGTGTCCGG
CGAGGGCGAGGGCGATGCCACCTACGGCAAGCTGACCCTGAAGTTCATCTGCACCACCGGCAAGCTGCCC
GTGCCCTGGCCCACCCTCGTGACCACCTTCGGCTACGGCCTGATGTGCTTCGCCCGCTACCCCGACCACA
TGAAGCAGCACGACTTCTTCAAGTCCGCCATGCCCGAAGGCTACGTCCAGGAGCGCACCATCTTCTTCAA
GGACGACGGCAACTACAAGACCCGCGCCGAGGTGAAGTTCGAGGGCGACACCCTGGTGAACCGCATCGAG
CTGAAGGGCATCGACTTCAAGGAGGACGGCAACATCCTAGGGCACAAGCTGGAGTACAACTACAACAGCC
ACAACGTTTATATCATGGCCGACAA
