>Addgene plasmid #50906 | pcDNA3.1 Flag YFP hNKCC1 C723S C724V F728C (NT542) | addgene partial sequence | sequence record 78999 | hNKCC1-int-R 5'-ATATTTGGCTTGGTCGATGG-3'
CGTGTCCACAGATCATCAAACCAACATTTTTTGTGAAATCGTGAACAAGATGAAGTAAGGCCGGCCGTGA
GTTTGGCGCTCCTGTCATAACAAGACACTGTGGCCTAAAGTTTTTCACATGGTCCTCCACGCCAGAAAGC
CTAATACTATGTTGCAGGGCATTGAGGTAAGTCAGGGCTTGTGTAGAGGATCCCCAATTCACATCGGGTT
TTTTGTAGGTAACATAAATATAGAGACCAAGGACTATCACGTAGGTTAGCAAAGCAGCCCACCAGTTAAT
GACACACATTACTATCACAGAAAGAATTGCTCCAAGAAGTGAGATCCACATATTGTAGTATTTAAATGCC
GGTCGCCATCCTGGGCTTTTTGCCAGTGAAGCATGGAATACTGAAAAATTGATGAGGGCATAGCTGGCAA
GGAAGAAGTTTGAGATAATTGGTGCAATAACATTCAGTTCGGCAATTAAGATGAATCCAAGTGCAATTAA
GAATGTTAAGATGTAGCCACGTAATGGCTCATTATTTTTCCCATAACCTTTAGCAAACATCTGGAAAGCG
GGGTAGATGTTGTCTTTACATAGGGCCTGAAATATCTTGGGAGCACTCACTAGGGATGCTAATGCGCTAG
AAAGAGTGGCAGAGAATATGCCCGCGGAAATTAGTGGTGTAAATCCTGACACCATACTCATTACCTGAAA
GTTGTTCATTAGGCCGTAGCTACAAGGACTGGATTCACAAGATGAAAAATCAAAGTTTAATTTGCAGGCT
GCGCTAGTACAGTTTGTTAGCTCTGTTACGATAGTGTCATTAACATTACCAGTGGCATCGCGTACGACAC
AAGAACCTACAGACACGGCAATTCCTACATAAACCAATGTAGTAATTAAAATGGCTAGGAGTGTTCCTTT
GGGTATGGCTGACTGAGGATCTGCAAGATCACCTGAGATATTTGCGCCAGCCAGAATTCCAGTTGCAGCA
G
