>Addgene plasmid #50906 | pcDNA3.1 Flag YFP hNKCC1 C723S C724V F728C (NT542) | addgene partial sequence | sequence record 79706 | T7 (5'-TAATACGACTCACTATAGGG-3')
AGACTACAAAGACCATGACGGTGATTATAAAGATCACGACATCGACTACAAGGATGACGATGACAAGGGT
GACCCTACCGT
